>Addgene plasmid #241300 | Syntaxin1A(I233A,R210H,K84TAG)-mCherry | addgene full sequence | sequence record 481099 | Addgene NGS Result
TAGTTATTAATAGTAATCAATTACGGGGTCATTAGTTCATAGCCCATATATGGAGTTCCGCGTTACATAA
CTTACGGTAAATGGCCCGCCTGGCTGACCGCCCAACGACCCCCGCCCATTGACGTCAATAATGACGTATG
TTCCCATAGTAACGCCAATAGGGACTTTCCATTGACGTCAATGGGTGGAGTATTTACGGTAAACTGCCCA
CTTGGCAGTACATCAAGTGTATCATATGCCAAGTACGCCCCCTATTGACGTCAATGACGGTAAATGGCCC
GCCTGGCATTATGCCCAGTACATGACCTTATGGGACTTTCCTACTTGGCAGTACATCTACGTATTAGTCA
TCGCTATTACCATGGTGATGCGGTTTTGGCAGTACATCAATGGGCGTGGATAGCGGTTTGACTCACGGGG
ATTTCCAAGTCTCCACCCCATTGACGTCAATGGGAGTTTGTTTTGGCACCAAAATCAACGGGACTTTCCA
AAATGTCGTAACAACTCCGCCCCATTGACGCAAATGGGCGGTAGGCGTGTACGGTGGGAGGTCTATATAA
GCAGAGCTGGTTTAGTGAACCGTCAGATCCGCTAGCGCTACCGGTCGCCACCATGAAGGACCGAACCCAG
GAGCTCCGCACGGCCAAGGACAGCGATGACGACGATGATGTCACTGTCACTGTGGACCGAGACCGCTTCA
TGGATGAGTTCTTTGAACAGGTGGAAGAGATCCGGGGCTTTATTGACAAGATTGCTGAAAACGTGGAGGA
GGTGAAGAGGAAACACAGCGCCATCCTGGCCTCCCCGAACCCCGATGAGAAGACCAAGGAGGAACTGGAG
GAGCTCATGTCGGACATTAAGTAGACAGCGAACAAAGTTCGCTCCAAGCTAAAGAGCATCGAGCAGAGCA
TCGAGCAGGAGGAAGGTCTGAACCGCTCGTCGGCGGACCTGAGGATCCGGAAGACGCAGCATTCCACGCT
GTCCCGAAAGTTTGTGGAGGTCATGTCCGAGTACAACGCCACTCAGTCAGACTACCGAGAACGCTGCAAA
GGGCGCATCCAGAGGCAGCTGGAGATCACTGGCCGGACCACGACCAGTGAGGAGTTGGAAGACATGCTGG
AGAGTGGGAATCCCGCCATCTTTGCCTCTGGGATCATCATGGACTCCAGCATCTCGAAGCAGGCCCTCAG
TGAGATCGAGACCAGGCACAGTGAGATCATCAAGTTGGAGAACAGCATCCACGAGCTACACGATATGTTC
ATGGACATGGCCATGCTGGTGGAGAGCCAGGGGGAGATGATTGACAGGGCCGAGTACAATGTGGAACACG
CTGTGGACTACGTGGAGAGGGCCGTGTCTGACACCAAGAAGGCCGTCAAGTACCAGAGCAAGGCACGCAG
GAAGAAGATCATGATCATCATTTGCTGTGTGATTCTGGGCATCATCATCGCCTCCACCATCGGGGGCATC
TTTGGAGGCGGATCCGGAGGGTCTATGGTGAGCAAGGGCGAGGAGGATAACATGGCCATCATCAAGGAGT
TCATGCGCTTCAAGGTGCACATGGAGGGCTCCGTGAACGGCCACGAGTTCGAGATCGAGGGCGAGGGCGA
GGGCCGCCCCTACGAGGGCACCCAGACCGCCAAGCTGAAGGTGACCAAGGGTGGCCCCCTGCCCTTCGCC
TGGGACATCCTGTCCCCTCAGTTCATGTACGGCTCCAAGGCCTACGTGAAGCACCCCGCCGACATCCCCG
ACTACTTGAAGCTGTCCTTCCCCGAGGGCTTCAAGTGGGAGCGCGTGATGAACTTCGAGGACGGCGGCGT
GGTGACCGTGACCCAGGACTCCTCCCTGCAGGACGGCGAGTTCATCTACAAGGTGAAGCTGCGCGGCACC
AACTTCCCCTCCGACGGCCCCGTAATGCAGAAGAAGACCATGGGCTGGGAGGCCTCCTCCGAGCGGATGT
ACCCCGAGGACGGCGCCCTGAAGGGCGAGATCAAGCAGAGGCTGAAGCTGAAGGACGGCGGCCACTACGA
CGCTGAGGTCAAGACCACCTACAAGGCCAAGAAGCCCGTGCAGCTGCCCGGCGCCTACAACGTCAACATC
AAGTTGGACATCACCTCCCACAACGAGGACTACACCATCGTGGAACAGTACGAACGCGCCGAGGGCCGCC
ACTCCACCGGCGGCATGGACGAGCTGTACTGAGTCGACGGTACCGCGGGCCCGGGATCCACCGGATCTAG
ATAACTGATCATAATCAGCCATACCACATTTGTAGAGGTTTTACTTGCTTTAAAAAACCTCCCACACCTC
CCCCTGAACCTGAAACATAAAATGAATGCAATTGTTGTTGTTAACTTGTTTATTGCAGCTTATAATGGTT
ACAAATAAAGCAATAGCATCACAAATTTCACAAATAAAGCATTTTTTTCACTGCATTCTAGTTGTGGTTT
GTCCAAACTCATCAATGTATCTTAACGCGTAAATTGTAAGCGTTAATATTTTGTTAAAATTCGCGTTAAA
TTTTTGTTAAATCAGCTCATTTTTTAACCAATAGGCCGAAATCGGCAAAATCCCTTATAAATCAAAAGAA
TAGACCGAGATAGGGT
[37 nt withheld, positions 2607-2643]
AAAGAACGTGGACTCCAACGTCAAAGGGCG
[45 nt withheld, positions 2674-2718]
T
[91 nt withheld, positions 2720-2810]
G
[124 nt withheld, positions 2812-2935]
CAGGTGGCACTTTTCGGGGAAATGTGCGCGGAACCCCTATTTGTTTATTTTTCTAAATACATTCAAATAT
GTATCCGCTCATGAGACAATAACCCTGATAAATGCTTCAATAATATTGAAAAAGGAAGAGTCCTGAGGCG
GAAAGAACCAGCTGTGGAATGTGTGTCAGTTAGGGTGTGGAAAGTCCCCAGGCTCCCCAGCAGGCAGAAG
TATGCAAAGCATGCATCTCAATTAGTCAGCAACCAGGTGTGGAAAGTCCCCAGGCTCCCCAGCAGGCAGA
AGTATGCAAAGCATGCATCTCAATTAGTCAGCAACCATAGTCCCGCCCCTAACTCCGCCCCATGGCTGAC
TAATTTTTTTTATTTATGCAGAGGCCGAGGCCGCCTCGGCCTCTGAGCTATTCCAGAAGTAGTGAGGAGG
CTTTTTTGGAGGCCTAGGCTTTTGCAAAGATCGATCAAGAGACAGGATGAGGATCGTTTCGCATGATTGA
ACAAGATGGATTGCACGCAGGTTCTCCGGCCGCTTGGGTGGAGAGGCTATTCGGCTATGACTGGGCACAA
CAGACAATCGGCTGCTCTGATGCCGCCGTGTTCCGGCTGTCAGCGCAGGGGCGCCCGGTTCTTTTTGTCA
AGACCGACCTGTCCGGTGCCCTGAATGAACTGCAAGACGAGGCAGCGCGGCTATCGTGGCTGGCCACGAC
GGGCGTTCCTTGCGCAGCTGTGCTCGACGTTGTCACTGAAGCGGGAAGGGACTGGCTGCTATTGGGCGAA
GTGCCGGGGCAGGATCTCCTGTCATCTCACCTTGCTCCTGCCGAGAAAGTATCCATCATGGCTGATGCAA
TGCGGCGGCTGCATACGCTTGATCCGGCTACCTGCCCATTCGACCACCAAGCGAAACATCGCATCGAGCG
AGCACGTACTCGGATGGAAGCCGGTCTTGTCGATCAGGATGATCTGGACGAAGAGCATCAGGGGCTCGCG
CCAGCCGAACTGTTCGCCAGGCTCAAGGCGAGCATGCCCGACGGCGAGGATCTCGTCGTGACCCATGGCG
ATGCCTGCTTGCCGAATATCATGGTGGAAAATGGCCGCTTTTCTGGATTCATCGACTGTGGCCGGCTGGG
TGTGGCGGACCGCTATCAGGACATAGCGTTGGCTACCCGTGATATTGCTGAAGAGCTTGGCGGCGAATGG
GCTGACCGCTTCCTCGTGCTTTACGGTATCGCCGCTCCCGATTCGCAGCGCATCGCCTTCTATCGCCTTC
TTGACGAGTTCTTCTGAGCGGGACTCTGGGGTTCGAAATGACCGACCAAGCGACGCCCAACCTGCCATCA
CGAGATTTCGATTCCACCGCCGCCTTCTATGAAAGGTTGGGCTTCGGAATCGTTTTCCGGGACGCCGGCT
GGATGATCCTCCAGCGCGGGGATCTCATGCTGGAGTTCTTCGCCCACCCTAGGGGGAGGCTAACTGAAAC
ACGGAAGGAGACAATACCGGAAGGAACCCGCGCTATGACGGCAATAAAAAGACAGAATAAAACGCACGGT
GTTGGGTCGTTTGTTCATAAACGCGGGGTTCGGTCCCAGGGCTGGCACTCTGTCGATACCCCACCGAGAC
CCCATTGGGGCCAATACGCCCGCGTTTCTTCCTTTTCCCCACCCCACCCCCCAAGTTCGGGTGAAGGCCC
AGGGCTCGCAGCCAACGTCGGGGCGGCAGGCCCTGCCATAGCCTCAGGTTACTCATATATACTTTAGATT
GATTTAAAACTTCATTTTTAATTTAAAAGGATCTAGGTGAAGATCCTTTTTGATAATCTCATGACCAAAA
TCCCTTAACGTGAGTTTTCGTTCCACTGAGCGTCAGACCCCGTAGAAAAGATCAAAGGATCTTCTTGAGA
TCCTTTTTTTCTGCGCGTAATCTGCTGCTTGCAAACAAAAAAACCACCGCTACCAGCGGTGGTTTGTTTG
CCGGATCAAGAGCTACCAACTCTTTTTCCGAAGGTAACTGGCTTCAGCAGAGCGCAGATACCAAATACTG
TTCTTCTAGTGTAGCCGTAGTTAGGCCACCACTTCAAGAACTCTGTAGCACCGCCTACATACCTCGCTCT
GCTAATCCTGTTACCAGTGGCTGCTGCCAGTGGCGATAAGTCGTGTCTTACCGGGTTGGACTCAAGACGA
TAGTTACCGGATAAGGCGCAGCGGTCGGGCTGAACGGGGGGTTCGTGCACACAGCCCAGCTTGGAGCGAA
CGACCTACACCGAACTGAGATACCTACAGCGTGAGCTATGAGAAAGCGCCACGCTTCCCGAAGGGAGAAA
GGCGGACAGGTATCCGGTAAGCGGCAGGGTCGGAACAGGAGAGCGCACGAGGGAGCTTCCAGGGGGAAAC
GCCTGGTATCTTTATAGTCCTGTCGGGTTTCGCCACCTCTGACTTGAGCGTCGATTTTTGTGATGCTCGT
CAGGGGGGCGGAGCCTATGGAAAAACGCCAGCAACGCGGCCTTTTTACGGTTCCTGGCCTTTTGCTGGCC
TTTTGCTCACATGTTCTTTCCTGCGTTATCCCCTGATTCTGTGGATAACCGTATTACCGCCATGCAT
Features (pLannotate 1.2.2; 16 found; start..end, strand, type, name):
     61..364     +  enhancer       CMV enhancer: human cytomegalovirus immediate early enhancer
    365..568     +  promoter       CMV promoter: human cytomegalovirus (CMV) immediate early promoter
    613..1476    +  CDS            Stx1a: STX1A_RAT - Also known as Sap. Experimental evidence at protein level: Swiss-Prot protein existence level 1. Plays an essential role in hormone and neurotransmitter calcium-dependent exocytosis and endocytosis (PubMed:7901002, PubMed:17301173, PubMed:18167541, PubMed:20484665, PubMed:22411134, PubMed:28813412). Part of the SNARE (Soluble NSF Attachment Receptor) complex composed of SNAP25, STX1A and VAMP2 which mediates the fusion of synaptic vesicles with the presynaptic plasma membrane (PubMed:14665625, PubMed:16888141, PubMed:19571812). STX1A and SNAP25 are localized on the plasma membrane
   1495..2199    +  CDS            mCherry: mCherry is a basic (constitutively fluorescent) red fluorescent protein published in 2004, derived from Discosoma sp.. It is reported to be a very rapidly-maturing monomer with low acid sensitivity.
   2202..2229    +  misc_feature   MCS (fragment): multiple cloning site
   2246..2330    +  CDS            large T antigen (fragment): large T antigen from SV40 (simian virus 40)
   2353..2474    +  polyA_signal   SV40 poly(A) signal: SV40 polyadenylation signal
   2481..2935    -  rep_origin     f1 ori (sequence partly withheld): f1 bacteriophage origin of replication; arrow indicates direction of (+) strand synthesis
   2962..3066    +  promoter       AmpR promoter: bla
   3068..3275    +  promoter       SV40 promoter (fragment): SV40 enhancer and early promoter
   3268..3369    +  rep_origin     SV40 ori (fragment): SV40 origin of replication
   3418..4212    +  CDS            NeoR/KanR: aminoglycoside phosphotransferase from Tn5; aph(3')-II (or nptII); confers resistance to neomycin, kanamycin, and G418 (Geneticin®)
   4233..4385    +  CDS            ble (fragment): BLE_KLEPN - Experimental evidence at protein level: Swiss-Prot protein existence level 1. Binding protein with a strong affinity to the bleomycin family of antibiotics. Binds to CL990; an antimitotic-antibiotic compound. From Klebsiella pneumoniae.
   4444..4491    +  polyA_signal   HSV TK poly(A) signal: herpes simplex virus thymidine kinase polyadenylation signal (Cole and Stacy, 1985)
   4582..4598    -  polyA_signal   bGH poly(A) signal (fragment): bovine growth hormone polyadenylation signal
   4820..5408    +  rep_origin     ori: high-copy-number ColE1/pMB1/pBR322/pUC origin of replication
