[The description below was written by a language model from this plasmid's Addgene catalogue record and pLannotate feature annotations shown in this document.]
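Description:
Syntaxin1A(I233A,R210H,K84TAG)-mCherry is a mammalian expression plasmid of about 5.5 kb built on the pEGFP-N1 backbone, with mCherry occupying the position normally held by EGFP. It is propagated in E. coli as a high-copy plasmid through a ColE1/pUC-type origin and selected with kanamycin. The NeoR/KanR gene (Tn5 aminoglycoside phosphotransferase) is preceded by both a bacterial bla promoter and an SV40 early promoter/origin fragment and followed by the HSV TK polyadenylation signal, so the same cassette can also confer G418 resistance in mammalian cells. An f1 origin is present as well. The short large T antigen, ble and bGH poly(A) fragments in the feature table appear to be backbone remnants or annotation hits rather than functional parts.

The payload is the 864 bp rat syntaxin-1A (Stx1a) coding sequence, a plasma-membrane SNARE protein involved in calcium-dependent exocytosis. It is driven by the CMV immediate-early enhancer and promoter, fused at its C terminus to mCherry, and terminated by the SV40 poly(A) signal. The insert carries I233A and R210H substitutions, and codon 84 (lysine) is replaced by an amber TAG stop codon. In ordinary cells translation would stop at position 84. When an orthogonal suppressor tRNA/aminoacyl-tRNA synthetase pair and a noncanonical amino acid are supplied from other sources, the amber codon is read through. This installs the unnatural residue site-specifically, and the downstream mCherry then reports production of full-length protein. The stated purpose is genetic code expansion by amber suppression, and the associated work used fluorescent unnatural amino acids and transition metal ion FRET to map syntaxin-1A structure at the plasma membrane. The record does not explain the individual roles of the point mutations.
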