Addgene plasmid #241300: Syntaxin1A(I233A,R210H,K84TAG)-mCherry
Purpose: Mammalian expression of syntaxin-1(I233A,K84TAG,R210H) fused to mCherry for genetic code expansion via Amber codon supression
Depositing lab: Justin Taraska. Depositing organization: National Heart, Lung, and Blood Institute (NHLBI). Publication: A PIP2-stabilized syntaxin-1a structure mapped with transition metal ion FRET and unnatural fluorescent amino acids at the plasma membrane. Obashi K, Strub MP, Taraska JW. Structure. Volume 34, Issue 1, 8 January 2026, Pages 45-61.e4 10.1016/j.str.2025.10.001 PubMed 41290003.
Backbone
  Vector backbone: pEGFP-N1
  Backbone manufacturer: Clonetech
  Vector type: Mammalian Expression
Growth in bacteria
  Bacterial resistance: Kanamycin, 50 μg/mL
  Growth temperature: 37°C
  Growth strain: DH5alpha
  Copy number: High Copy
Gene/Insert
  Gene/Insert name: Syntaxin-1A
  Species: R. norvegicus (rat)
  Insert size (bp): 864
  Mutation: I233A,K84TAG,R210H
  Entrez Gene: Stx1a
  Promoter: CMV
  Tag / fusion protein: mCherry (C terminal on insert)
  Cloning method: Gibson Cloning
  Sequencing primers: 5′ CMV-F; 3′ SV40-pArev
Terms and licenses: Academic/Nonprofit Terms; Industry Terms: Not Available to Industry
How to cite: Syntaxin1A(I233A,R210H,K84TAG)-mCherry was a gift from Justin Taraska (Addgene plasmid # 241300 ; http://n2t.net/addgene:241300 ; RRID:Addgene_241300)
